>Addgene plasmid #207938 | pKD006 | addgene full sequence | sequence record 415034 | Addgene NGS Result
TGTTTACACCACAATATATCCTGCCACCAGCCAGCCAACAGCTCCCCGACCGGCAGCTCGGCACAAAATC
ACCACTCGATACAGGCAGCCCATCAGTCCGGGACGGCGTCAGCGGGAGAGCCGTTGTAAGGCGGCAGACT
TTGCTCATGTTACCGATGCTATTCGGAAGAACGGCAACTAAGCTGCCGGGTTTGAAACACGGATGATCTC
GCGGAGGGTAGCATGTTGATTGTAACGATGACAGAGCGTTGCTGCCTGTGATCACCGCGGTTTCAAAATC
GGCTCCGTCGATACTATGTTATACGCCAACTTTGAAAACAACTTTGAAAAAGCTGTTTTCTGGTATTTAA
GGTTTTAGAATGCAAGGAACAGTGAATTGGAGTTCGTCTTGTTATAATTAGCTTCTTGGGGTATCTTTAA
ATACTGTAGAAAAGAGGAAGGAAATAATAAGTTCTGTTATGAGCCATATTCAACGGGAAACGTCTTGCTC
AAGGCCGCGATTAAATTCCAACATGGATGCTGATTTATATGGGTATAAATGGGCTCGCGATAATGTCGGG
CAATCAGGTGCGACAATCTACCGATTGTATGGGAAGCCCGATGCGCCAGAGTTGTTTCTGAAACATGGCA
AAGGTAGCGTTGCCAATGATGTTACAGATGAGATGGTCAGACTAAACTGGCTGACGGAATTTATGCCTCT
TCCGACCATCAAGCATTTTATCCGTACTCCTGATGATGCATGGTTACTCACCACTGCGATCCCAGGGAAA
ACAGCATTCCAGGTATTAGAAGAATATCCTGATTCAGGTGAAAATATTGTTGATGCGCTGGCAGTGTTCC
TGCGCCGGTTGCATTCGATTCCTGTTTGTAATTGTCCTTTTAACAGCGATCGCGTATTTCGACTCGCTCA
GGCGCAATCACGAATGAATAACGGTTTGGTTGATGCGAGTGATTTTGATGACGAGCGTAATGGCTGGCCT
GTTGAACAAGTCTGGAAAGAAATGCATAAACTTTTGCCATTCTCACCGGATTCAGTCGTCACTCATGGTG
ATTTCTCACTTGATAACCTTATTTTTGACGAGGGGAAATTAATAGGTTGTATTGATGTTGGACGAGTCGG
AATCGCAGACCGATACCAGGATCTTGCCATCCTATGGAACTGCCTCGGTGAGTTTTCTCCTTCATTACAG
AAACGGCTTTTTCAAAAATATGGTATTGATAATCCTGATATGAATAAATTGCAGTTTCATTTGATGCTCG
ATGAGTTTTTCTAATCACCTAGAATGCATGACCAAAATCCCTTAACGTGAGTTTTCGTTCCACTGAGCGT
CAGACCCCGTAGAAAAGATCAAAGGATCTTCTTGAGATCCTTTTTTTCTGCGCGTAATCTGCTGCTTGCA
AACAAAAAAACCACCGCTACCAGCGGTGGTTTGTTTGCCGGATCAAGAGCTACCAACTCTTTTTCCGAAG
GTAACTGGCTTCAGCAGAGCGCAGATACCAAATACTGTCCTTCTAGTGTAGCCGTAGTTAGGCCACCACT
TCAAGAACTCTGTAGCACCGCCTACATACCTCGCTCTGCTAATCCTGTTACCAGTGGCTGCTGCCAGTGG
CGATAAGTCGTGTCTTACCGGGTTGGACTCAAGACGATAGTTACCGGATAAGGCGCAGCGGTCGGGCTGA
ACGGGGGGTTCGTGCACACAGCCCAGCTTGGAGCGAACGACCTACACCGAACTGAGATACCTACAGCGTG
AGCTATGAGAAAGCGCCACGCTTCCCGAAGGGAGAAAGGCGGACAGGTATCCGGTAAGCGGCAGGGTCGG
AACAGGAGAGCGCACGAGGGAGCTTCCAGGGGGAAACGCCTGGTATCTTTATAGTCCTGTCGGGTTTCGC
CACCTCTGACTTGAGCGTCGATTTTTGTGATGCTCGTCAGGGGGGCGGAGCCTATGGAAAAACGCCAGCA
ACGCGGCCTTTTTACGGTTCCTGGCCTTTTGCTGGCCTTTTGCTCACATGTTCTTTCCTGCGTTATCCCC
TGATTCTGTGGATAACCGTATTACCGCCTTTGAGTGAGCTGATACCGCTCGCCGCAGCCGAACGACCGAG
CGCAGCGAGTCAGTGAGCGAGGAAGCGGAAGAGCGCCTGATGCGGTATTTTCTCCTTACGCATCTGTGCG
GTATTTCACACCGCATATGGTGCACTCTCAGTACAATCTGCTCTGATGCCGCATAGTTAAGCCAGTATAC
ACTCCGCTATCGCTACGTGACTGGGTCATGGCTGCGCCCCGACACCCGCCAACACCCGCTGACGCGCCCT
GACGGGCTTGTCTGCTCCCGGCATCCGCTTACAGACAAGCTGTGACCGTCACCGGGAGCTGCATGTGTCA
GAGGTTTTCACCGTCATCACCGAAACGCGCGAGGCAGGGTGCCTTGATGTGGGCGCCGGCGGTCGAGTGG
CGACGGCGCGGCTTGTCCGCGCCCTGGTAGATTGCCTGGCCGTAGGCCAGCCATTTTTGAGCGGCCAGCG
GCCGCGATAGGCCGACGCGAAGCGGCGGGGCGTAGGGAGCGCAGCGACCGAAGGGTAGGCGCTTTTTGCA
GCTCTTCGGCTGTGCGCTGGCCAGACAGTTATGCACAGGCCAGGCGGGTTTTAAGAGTTTTAATAAGTTT
TAAAGAGTTTTAGGCGGAAAAATCGCCTTTTTTCTCTTTTATATCAGTCACTTACATGTGTGACCGGTTC
CCAATGTACGGCTTTGGGTTCCCAATGTACGGGTTCCGGTTCCCAATGTACGGCTTTGGGTTCCCAATGT
ACGTGCTATCCACAGGAAAGAGTCCTTTTCGACCTTTTTCCCCTGCTAGGGCAATTTGCCCTAGCATCTG
CTCCGTACATTAGGAACCGGCGGATGCTTCGCCCTCGATCAGGTTGCGGTAGCGCATGACTAGGATCGGG
CCAGCCTGCCCCGCCTCCTCCTTCAAATCGTACTCCGGCAGGTCATTTGACCCGATCAGCTTGCGCACGG
TGAAACAGAACTTCTTGAACTCTCCGGCGCTGCCACTGCGTTCGTAGATCGTCTTGAACAACCATCTGGC
TTCTGCCTTGCCTGCGGCGCGGCGTGCCAGGCGGTAGAGAAAACGGCCGATGCCGGGATCGATCAAAAAG
TAATCGGGGTGAACCGTCAGCACGTCCGGGTTCTTGCCTTCTGTGATCTCGCGGTACATCCAATCAGCTA
GCTCGATCTCGATGTACTCCGGCCGCCCGGTTTCGCTCTTTACGATCTTGTAGCGGCTAATCAAGGCTTC
ACCCTCGGATACCGTCACCAGGCGGCCGTTCTTGGCCTTCTTCGTACGCTGCATGGCAACGTGCGTGGTG
TTTAACCGAATGCAGGTTTCTACCAGGTCGTCTTTCTGCTTTCCGCCATCGGCTCGCCGGCAGAACTTGA
GTACGTCCGCAACGTGTGGACGGAACACGCGGCCGGGCTTGTCTCCCTTCCCTTCCCGGTATCGGTTCAT
GGATTCGGTTAGATGGGAAACCGCCATCAGTACCAGGTCGTAATCCCACACACTGGCCATGCCGGCCGGC
CCTGCGGAAACCTCTACGTGCCCGTCTGGAAGCTCGTAGCGGATCACCTCGCCAGCTCGTCGGTCACGCT
TCGACAGACGGAAAACGGCCACGTCCATGATGCTGCGACTATCGCGGGTGCCCACGTCATAGAGCATCGG
AACGAAAAAATCTGGTTGCTCGTCGCCCTTGGGCGGCTTCCTAATCGACGGCGCACCGGCTGCCGGCGGT
TGCCGGGATTCTTTGCGGATTCGATCAGCGGCCGCTTGCCACGATTCACCGGGGCGTGCTTCTGCCTCGA
TGCGTTGCCGCTGGGCGGCCTGCGCGGCCTTCAACTTCTCCACCAGGTCATCACCCAGCGCCGCGCCGAT
TTGTACCGGGCCGGATGGTTTGCGACCGCTCACGCCGATTCCTCGGGCTTGGGGGTTCCAGTGCCATTGC
AGGGCCGGCAGGCAACCCAGCCGCTTACGCCTGGCCAACCGCCCGTTCCTCCACACATGGGGCATTCCAC
GGCGTCGGTGCCTGGTTGTTCTTGATTTTCCATGCCGCCTCCTTTAGCCGCTAAAATTCATCTACTCATT
TATTCATTTGCTCATTTACTCTGGTAGCTGCGCGATGTATTCAGATAGCAGCTCGGTAATGGTCTTGCCT
TGGCGTACCGCGTACATCTTCAGCTTGGTGTGATCCTCCGCCGGCAACTGAAAGTTGACCCGCTTCATGG
CTGGCGTGTCTGCCAGGCTGGCCAACGTTGCAGCCTTGCTGCTGCGTGCGCTCGGACGGCCGGCACTTAG
CGTGTTTGTGCTTTTGCTCATTTTCTCTTTACCTCATTAACTCAAATGAGTTTTGATTTAATTTCAGCGG
CCAGCGCCTGGACCTCGCGGGCAGCGTCGCCCTCGGGTTCTGATTCAAGAACGGTTGTGCCGGCGGCGGC
AGTGCCTGGGTAGCTCACGCGCTGCGTGATACGGGACTCAAGAATGGGCAGCTCGTACCCGGCCAGCGCC
TCGGCAACCTCACCGCCGATGCGCGTGCCTTTGATCGCCCGCGACACGACAAAGGCCGCTTGTAGCCTTC
CATCCGTGACCTCAATGCGCTGCTTAACCAGCTCCACCAGGTCGGCGGTGGCCCATATGTCGTAAGGGCT
TGGCTGCACCGGAATCAGCACGAAGTCGGCTGCCTTGATCGCGGACACAGCCAAGTCCGCCGCCTGGGGC
GCTCCGTCGATCACTACGAAGTCGCGCCGGCCGATGGCCTTCACGTCGCGGTCAATCGTCGGGCGGTCGA
TGCCGACAACGGTTAGCGGTTGATCTTCCCGCACGGCCGCCCAATCGCGGGCACTGCCCTGGGGATCGGA
ATCGACTAACAGAACATCGGCCCCGGCGAGTTGCAGGGCGCGGGCTAGATGGGTTGCGATGGTCGTCTTG
CCTGACCCGCCTTTCTGGTTAAGTACAGCGATAACCTTCATGCGTTCCCCTTGCGTATTTGTTTATTTAC
TCATCGCATCATATACGCAGCGACCGCATGACGCAAGCTGTTTTACTCAAATACACATCACCTTTTTAGA
CGGCGGCGCTCGGTTTCTTCAGCGGCCAAGCTGGCCGGCCAGGCCGCCAGCTTGGCATCAGACAAACCGG
CCAGGATTTCATGCAGCCGCACGGTTGAGAGGTGCGCGGGCGGCTCGAACACGTACCCGGCCGCGATCAT
CTCCGCCTCGATCTCTTCGGTAATGAAAAACGGTTCGTCCTGGCCGTCCTGGTGCGGTTTCATGCTTGTT
CCTCTTGGCGTTCATTCTCGGCGGCCGCCAGGGCGTCGGCCTCGGTCAATGCGTCCTCACGGAAGGCACC
GCGCCGCCTGGCCTCGGTGGGCGTCACTTCCTCGCTGCGCTCAAGTGCGCGGTACAGGGTCGAGCGATGC
ACGCCAAGCAGTGCAGCCGCCTCTTTCACGGTGCGGCCTTCCTGGTCGATCAGCTCGCGGGCGTGCGCGA
TCTGTGCCGGGGTGAGGGTAGGGCGGGGGCCAAACTTCACGCCTCGGGCCTTGGCGGCCTCGCGCCCGCT
CCGGGTGCGGTCGATGATTAGGGAACGCTCGAACTCGGCAATGCCGGCGAACACGGTCAACACCATGCGG
CCGGCCGGCGTGGTGGTGTCGGCCCACGGCTCTGCCAGGCTACGCAGGCCCGCGCCGGCCTCCTGGATGC
GCTCGGCAATGTCCAGTAGGTCGCGGGTGCTGCGGGCCAGGCGGTCTAGCCTGGTCACTGTCACAACGTC
GCCAGGGCGTAGGTGGTCAAGCATCCTGGCCAGCTCCGGGCGGTCGCGCCTGGTGCCGGTGATCTTCTCG
GAAAACAGCTTGGTGCAGCCGGCCGCGTGCAGTTCGGCCCGTTGGTTGGTCAAGTCCTGGTCGTCGGTGC
TGACGCGGGCATAGCCCAGCAGGCCAGCGGCGGCGCTCTTGTTCATGGCGTAATGTCTCCGGTTCTAGTC
GCAAGTATTCTACTTTATGCGACTAAAACACGCGACAAGAAAACGCCAGGAAAAGGGCAGGGCGGCAGCC
TGTCGCGTAACTTAGGACTTGTGCGACATGTCGTTTTCAGATGACGGCTGCACTGAACGTCAGAAGCCGA
CTGCACTATAGCAGCGGAGGGGTTGGATCAAAGTACTTTGATCCCGAGGGGAACCCTGTGGTTGGCATGC
ACATACAAATGGACGAACGGATAAACCTTTTCACGCCCTTTTAAATATCCGATTATTCTAATAAACGCTC
TTTTCTCTTAGGTTTACCCGCCAATATATCCTGTCAGAATTACCATGGCACCTGCTACAGTCAACCTCGA
CGAGTCAGTAATAAACGGCGTCAAAGTGGTTGCAGCCGGCACACACGAGTCGTGTTTATCAACTCAAAGC
ACAAATACTTTTCCTCAACCTAAAAATAAGGCAATTAGCCAAAAACAACTTTGCGTGTAAACAACGCTCA
ATACACGTGTCATTTTATTATTAGCTATTGCTTCACCGCCTTAGCTTTCTCGTGACCTAGTCGTCCTCGT
CTTTTCTTCTTCTTCTTCTATAAAACAATACCCAAAGAGCTCTTCTTCTTCACAATTCAGATTTCAATTT
CTCAAAATCTTAAAAACTTTCTCTCAATTCTCTCTACCGTGATCAAGGTAAATTTCTGTGTTCCTTATTC
TCTCAAAATCTTCGATTTTGTTTTCGTTCGATCCCAATTTCGTATATGTTCTTTGGTTTAGATTCTGTTA
ATCTTAGATCGAAGACGATTTTCTGGGTTTGATCGTTAGATATCATCTTAATTCTCGATTAGGGTTTCAT
AGATATCATCCGATTTGTTCAAATAATTTGAGTTTTGTCGAATAATTACTCTTCGATTTGTGATTTCTAT
CTAGATCTGGTGTTAGTTTCTAGTTTGTGCGATCGAATTTGTAGATTAATCTGAGTTTTTCTGATTAACA
AACAATGGCACCAAAAGCCGGAAAGAAACCAGCAGAGAAAAAGCCCGCAGAGAAAGCTCCAGCAGAAGAA
GAGAAAGTAGCCGAAAAAGCACCAGCAGAGAAGAAACCAAAAGCCGGAAAAAAACTACCAAAAGAAGCAG
TCACCGGAGGAGTCGAGAAGAAGAAGAAACGAGTCAAGAAAAGCACAGAGACATACAAGATCTACATCTT
CAAGGTGTTGAAACAAGTTCATCCAGATATTGGAATCTCAAGTAAAGCTATGGGGATTATGAACAGTTTT
ATCAATGATATATTCGAGAAACTTGCGCAAGAAGCTTCAAAATTAGCTAGGTATAATAAGAAACCTACGA
TTACTTCTAGGGAGATTCAGACAGCTGTTAGACTAGTGTTACCTGGTGAACTTGCTAAGCATGCTGTTTC
TGAAGGAACTAAGGCTGTTACTAAGTTTACTAGCTCTTCAGGTTCGACAGCCGCTAGTGCGTCTGCATCA
GGGAGTGGTTCCGGAAGCGGCTCTGGATCGGGCTCAGGGAGTGGTTCCGGCAGCGGCTCTGGATCGGCGG
CCGCTGCAGGCTCCGCTGCTGCTTCAGGTTCTGGCTCCGGATCTGGCTCAGGTAGTGGGTCCGGATCAGG
ATCAGGTTCGGGTTCAGGGTCCGGATCTGGTTCCGGCTCTTCAAGTTCAGGTGCTAGCGGTGGCAGCGGT
GGCACTAGTGGTGGAGGCGGATCCATGGTGAGCAAGGGCGAGGAGCTGTTCACCGGGGTGGTGCCCATCC
TGGTCGAGCTGGACGGCGACGTAAACGGCCACAAGTTCAGCGTGTCCGGCGAGGGCGAGGGCGATGCCAC
CTACGGCAAGCTGACCCTGAAGTTCATCTGCACCACCGGCAAGCTGCCCGTGCCCTGGCCCACCCTCGTG
ACCACCCTGTCCTGGGGCGTGCAGTGCTTCGCCCGCTACCCCGACCACATGAAGCAGCACGACTTCTTCA
AGTCCGCCATGCCCGAAGGCTACGTCCAGGAGCGCACCATCTTCTTCAAGGACGACGGCAACTACAAGAC
CCGCGCCGAGGTGAAGTTCGAGGGCGACACCCTGGTGAACCGCATCGAGCTGAAGGGCATCGACTTCAAG
GAGGACGGCAACATCCTGGGGCACAAGCTGGAGTACAACTACTTTAGCGACAACGTCTATATCACCGCCG
ACAAGCAGAAGAACGGCATCAAGGCCAACTTCAAGATCCGCCACAACATCGAGGACGGCGGCGTGCAGCT
CGCCGACCACTACCAGCAGAACACCCCCATCGGCGACGGCCCCGTGCTGCTGCCCGACAACCACTACCTG
AGCACCCAGTCCAAGCTGAGCAAAGACCCCAACGAGAAGCGCGATCACATGGTCCTGCTGGAGTTCGTGA
CCGCCGCCGGGATCACTCTCGGCATGGACGAGCTGTACAAGTAGCTGCGAGCTCATATGAAGATGAAGAT
GAAATATTTGGTGTGTCAAATAAATAGCTTGTGTGCTTAAGTTTGTGTTTTTTTCTTGGCTTGTTGTGTT
ATGAATTTGTGGCTTTTTCTAATATTAAATGAATGTAAGATCTCATTATAATGAATAAACAAATGTTTCT
ATAATCCATTGTGAATGTTTTGTTGGATCTCTTCTGCAGCATATAACTACTGTATGTGCTATGGTATGGA
CTATGGAATATGATTAAAGATAAGGAATTCACTACTTCAAGTGTATGTAGGTATAGTAACATGAACAAGA
ACAGACTCAAGTACAAGATCGCATACGAAAATGGAAATGGCAATGTCACTTCCACATAATCAAACACGAA
TCCTCATATCAACAAGGCCTGAGATTCTAACTAGCTCATAACAACTTAGCCAATAGTTACTTGAGACTAC
CAAATGTATGTAGAACTAAAGACTAAGGGACAGAGAGTTCGTCTAAACAGGTGAATCTAGTCGTTGTTAT
CTAATAAACAATTCAGCCCCAAATGCAGAACACACATAGAGCTCTCTATTGATTCAAATTACGATCTGAT
ACTGATAACGTCTAGATTTTTAGGGTTAAAGCAATCAATCACCTGACGATTCAAGGTGGTTGGATCATGA
CGATTCCAGAAAACATCAAGCAAGCTCTCAAAGCTACACTCTTTGGGATCATACTGAACTCTAACAACCT
CGTTATGTCCCGTAGTGCCAGTACAGACATCCTCGTAACTCGGATTGTGCACGATGCCATGGCTATACCC
AACCTCGGTCTTGGTCACACCAGGAACTCTCTGGTAAGCTAGCTCCACTCCCCAGAAACAACCGGCGCCA
AATTGCGCGAATTGCTGACCTGAAGACGGAACATCATCGTCGGGTCCTTGGGCGATTGCGGCGGAAGATG
GGTCAGCTTGGGCTTGAGGACCAGACCCGAATCCGAGTCTGTTGAAAAGGTTGTTCATTGGGGATTTGTA
TACGGAGATTGGTCGTCGAGAGGTTTGAGGGAAAGGACAAATGGGTTTGGCTCTGGAGAAAGAGAGTGCG
GCTTTAGAGAGAGAATTGAGAGGTTTAGAGAGAGATGCGGCGGCGATGAGCGGAGGAGAGACGACGAGGA
CCTGCATTATCAAAGCAGTGACGTGGTGAAATTTGGAACTTTTAAGAGGCAGATAGATTTATTATTTGTA
TCCATTTTCTTCATTGTTCTAGAATGTCGCGGAACAAATTTTAAAACTAAATCCTAAATTTTTCTAATTT
TGTTGCCAATAGTGGATATGTGGGCCGTATAGAAGGAATCTATTGAAGGCCCAAACCCATACTGACGAGC
CCAAAGGTTCGTTTTGCGTTTTATGTTTCGGTTCGATGCCAACGCCACATTCTGAGCTAGGCAAAAAACA
AACGTGTCTTTGAATAGACTCCTCTCGTTAACACATGCAGCGGCTGCATGGTGACGCCATTAACACGTGG
CCTACAATTGCATGATGTCTCCATTGACACGTGACTTCTCGTCTCCTTTCTTAATATATCTAACAAACAC
TCCTACCTCTTCCAAAATATATACACATCTTTTTGATCAATCTCTCATTCAAAATCTCATTCTCTCTAGT
AAACAAGAACAAAAAAATGGCGGATACAGCTAGAGGAACCCATCACGATATCATCGGCAGGGACCAGTAC
CCGATGATGGGCCGAGATCGAGATCAGTACCAGATGTCCGGACGAGGATCTGACTACTCCAAGTCTAGGC
AGATTGCTAAAGCTGCAACTGCTGTCACAGCTGGTGGTTCCCTCCTTGTTCTCTCCAGCCTTACCCTTGT
TGGAACTGTCATAGCTTTGACTGTTGCAACACCTCTGCTCGTTATCTTCAGCCCAATCCTTGTCCCGGCT
CTCATCACAGTTGCACTCCTCATCACCGGTTTTCTTTCCTCTGGAGGGTTTGGCATTGCCGCTATAACCG
TTTTCTCTTGGATTTACAAGTAAGCACACATTTATCATCTTACTTCATAATTTTGTGCAATATGTGCATG
CATGTGTTGAGCCAGTAGCTTTGGATCAATTTTTTTGGTCGAATAACAAATGTAACAATAAGAAATTGCA
AATTCTAGGGAACATTTGGTTAACTAAATACGAAATTTGACCTAGCTAGCTTGAATGTGTCTGTGTATAT
CATCTATATAGGTAAAATGCTTGGTATGATACCTATTGATTGTGAATAGGTACGCAACGGGAGAGCACCC
ACAGGGATCAGACAAGTTGGACAGTGCAAGGATGAAGTTGGGAAGCAAAGCTCAGGATCTGAAAGACAGA
GCTCAGTACTACGGACAGCAACATACTGGTGGGGAACATGACCGTGACCGTACTCGTGGTGGCCAGCACA
CTACTATGTTGAGCAAGGGCGAGGAGGATAACATGGCCATCATCAAGGAGTTCATGCGCTTCAAGGTGCA
CATGGAGGGCTCCGTGAACGGCCACGAGTTCGAGATCGAGGGCGAGGGCGAGGGCCGCCCCTACGAGGGC
ACCCAGACCGCCAAGCTGAAGGTGACCAAGGGTGGCCCCCTGCCCTTCGCCTGGGACATCCTGTCCCCTC
AGTTCATGTACGGCTCCAAGGCCTACGTGAAGCACCCCGCCGACATCCCCGACTACTTGAAGCTGTCCTT
CCCCGAGGGCTTCAAGTGGGAGCGCGTGATGAACTTCGAGGACGGCGGCGTGGTGACCGTGACCCAGGAC
TCCTCCCTGCAGGACGGCGAGTTCATCTACAAGGTGAAGCTGCGCGGCACCAACTTCCCCTCCGACGGCC
CCGTAATGCAGAAGAAGACCATGGGCTGGGAGGCCTCCTCCGAGCGGATGTACCCCGAGGACGGCGCCCT
GAAGGGCGAGATCAAGCAGAGGCTGAAGCTGAAGGACGGCGGCCACTACGACGCTGAGGTCAAGACCACC
TACAAGGCCAAGAAGCCCGTGCAGCTGCCCGGCGCCTACAACGTCAACATCAAGTTGGACATCACCTCCC
ACAACGAGGACTACACCATCGTGGAACAGTACGAACGCGCCGAGGGCCGCCACTCCACCGGCGGCATGGA
CGAGCTGTACAAGCATATGTGAGTATCTAGAGTCAAGCAGATCGTTCAAACATTTGGCAATAAAGTTTCT
TAAGATTGAATCCTGTTGCCGGTCTTGCGATGATTATCATATAATTTCTGTTGAATTACGTTAAGCATGT
AATAATTAACATGTAATGCATGACGTTATTTATGAGATGGGTTTTTATGATTAGAGTCCCGCAATTATAC
ATTTAATACGCGATAGAAAACAAAATATAGCGCGCAAACTAGGATAAAGTATATCGGCAGGTGCTCGAGC
AATTCGTTA
Features (pLannotate 1.2.2; 17 found; start..end, strand, type, name):
      2..26      -  misc_feature   LB T-DNA repeat: left border repeat from nopaline C58 T-DNA
    459..1274    +  CDS            KanR: aminoglycoside phosphotransferase; aph(3')-Ia; confers resistance to kanamycin in bacteria or G418 (Geneticin®) in eukaryotes
   1362..1950    +  rep_origin     ori: high-copy-number ColE1/pMB1/pBR322/pUC origin of replication
   2136..2276    -  misc_feature   bom: basis of mobility region from pBR322
   2378..2417    -  CDS            rop (fragment): Rop protein, which maintains plasmids at low copy number; rop
   2620..2814    -  rep_origin     pVS1 oriV: origin of replication for the Pseudomonas plasmid pVS1 (Heeb et al., 2000)
   2880..3953    -  CDS            pVS1 RepA: replication protein from the Pseudomonas plasmid pVS1 (Heeb et al., 2000)
   4382..5011    -  CDS            pVS1 StaA: stability protein from the Pseudomonas plasmid pVS1 (Heeb et al., 2000)
   5571..5972    -  CDS            Y4CG_SINFN (fragment): Protein inferred from homology: Swiss-Prot protein existence level 3. From Sinorhizobium fredii (strain NBRC 101917 / NGR234).
   6312..6336    -  misc_feature   RB T-DNA repeat: right border repeat from nopaline C58 T-DNA
   7005..7457    +  CDS            H2B3_ARATH: Experimental evidence at protein level: Swiss-Prot protein existence level 1. Core component of nucleosome. Nucleosomes wrap and compact DNA into chromatin, limiting DNA accessibility to the cellular machineries which require DNA as a template. Histones thereby play a central role in transcription regulation, DNA repair, DNA replication and chromosomal stability. DNA accessibility is regulated via a complex set of post-translational modifications of histones, also called histone code, and nucleosome remodeling. From Arabidopsis thaliana (Mouse-ear cress).
   7725..8441    +  CDS            mTurquoise2: mTurquoise2 is a basic (constitutively fluorescent) cyan fluorescent protein published in 2012, derived from Aequorea victoria. It is reported to be a rapidly-maturing monomer with very low acid sensitivity.
   8456..8704    +  terminator     HSP terminator: efficient transcription terminator from the Arabidopsis thaliana heat shock protein 18.2 gene (Nagaya et al., 2010)
   9073..9597    -  CDS            MSR4 (fragment): MSRA4_ARATH - Also known as PMSR, PMSR4. Experimental evidence at protein level: Swiss-Prot protein existence level 1. Catalyzes the reduction of methionine sulfoxide (MetSO) to methionine in proteins. Plays a protective role against oxidative stress by restoring activity to proteins that have been inactivated by methionine oxidation. Prevents the methionine sulfoxidation of the heat shock protein HSP21 and its subsequent inactivation. MSRA family specifically reduces the MetSO S-enantiomer. From Arabidopsis thaliana (Mouse-ear cress).
  10139..10855   +  CDS            OLEO2_BRANA: Experimental evidence at protein level: Swiss-Prot protein existence level 1. May have a structural role to stabilize the lipid body during desiccation of the seed by preventing coalescence of the oil. Probably interacts with both lipid and phospholipid moieties of lipid bodies. May also provide recognition signals for specific lipase anchorage in lipolysis during seedling growth. From Brassica napus (Rape).
  10856..11563   +  CDS            mCherry: mCherry is a basic (constitutively fluorescent) red fluorescent protein published in 2004, derived from Discosoma sp.. It is reported to be a very rapidly-maturing monomer with low acid sensitivity.
  11590..11808   +  terminator     NOS terminator (fragment): nopaline synthase terminator and poly(A) signal
