[The description below was written by a language model from this plasmid's Addgene catalogue record and pLannotate feature annotations shown in this document.]
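Description:
pKD006 is a plant binary vector built on a pCAMBIA backbone and belonging to the GreenGate 2.0 toolkit, where it is catalogued as an empty backbone: a premade destination plasmid that already carries a nuclear marker and is intended to receive further transcriptional units by "braiding" (iterative stacking). The 11.8 kb plasmid replicates at high copy in E. coli through a ColE1/pUC-type origin, with a bom site and a residual rop fragment. The pVS1 oriV, RepA and StaA functions support replication and stable maintenance in Agrobacterium. Bacterial selection is by kanamycin through an aph(3')-Ia gene located outside the T-DNA.

Between the nopaline-type right and left border repeats lie two plant expression cassettes. The first encodes an Arabidopsis histone H2B followed by the cyan fluorescent protein mTurquoise2 and ends in the Arabidopsis HSP18.2 terminator. The catalogue entry says it is driven by the UBQ10 promoter, although that promoter is not annotated in the feature table. Because H2B is incorporated into chromatin, the fusion labels nuclei, even though the record calls it a "nuclei membrane marker".

The second cassette is the FastRed seed-selection module, an oleosin coding sequence (annotated by homology to a Brassica napus oleosin) joined directly to mCherry and terminated by a NOS terminator fragment. Oleosin targets the red fluorescence to seed oil bodies, so transgenic seeds can be picked visually without antibiotic or herbicide selection. An MSR4 fragment upstream of it, on the opposite strand, probably reflects genomic sequence carried along with the cassette's promoter region, which is not itself annotated. The position and type of the cloning sites used for braiding are also not shown in the record.
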