Addgene plasmid #207938: pKD006
Purpose: (Empty Backbone) Premade nuclei membrane marker, pUBQ10:H2B:mTurquoise2:tHSP18.2M:FastRed, for braiding
Depositing lab: Alexis Maizel. Depositing organization: Universitaet Heidelberg. Publication: GreenGate 2.0: Backwards compatible addons for assembly of complex transcriptional units and their stacking with GreenGate. Piepers M, Erbstein K, Reyes-Hernandez J, Song C, Tessi T, Petrasiunaite V, Faerber N, Distel K, Maizel A. PLoS One. 2023 Sep 8;18(9):e0290097. doi: 10.1371/journal.pone.0290097. eCollection 2023. PubMed 37682951.
Backbone
  Vector backbone: pCAMBIA
  Vector type: Plant Expression
Growth in bacteria
  Bacterial resistance: Kanamycin, 50 μg/mL
  Growth temperature: 37°C
  Growth strain: DH5alpha
  Copy number: High Copy
Gene/Insert
  Gene/Insert name: None
Terms and licenses: Academic/Nonprofit Terms; Industry Terms: Not Available to Industry
How to cite: pKD006 was a gift from Alexis Maizel (Addgene plasmid # 207938 ; http://n2t.net/addgene:207938 ; RRID:Addgene_207938)
